Addgene plasmid #172111: NmMetQ
Purpose: Expression of Methionine Binding Protein (MetQ) with signal sequence
Depositing lab: Douglas Rees. Depositing organization: California Institute of Technology. Publication: Characterization of the ABC methionine transporter from Neisseria meningitidis reveals that lipidated MetQ is required for interaction. Sharaf NG, Shahgholi M, Kim E, Lai JY, VanderVelde DG, Lee AT, Rees DC. Elife. 2021 Aug 19;10. pii: 69742. doi: 10.7554/eLife.69742. PubMed 34409939.
Backbone
  Vector backbone: pET21b
  Backbone manufacturer: Novagen
  Backbone size w/o insert (bp): 5511
  Total vector size (bp): 6246
  Vector type: Bacterial Expression
Growth in bacteria
  Bacterial resistance: Ampicillin, 100 μg/mL
  Growth temperature: 37°C
  Growth strain: DH5alpha
  Copy number: High Copy
Gene/Insert
  Gene/Insert name: Methionine Binding Protein (alt name: MetQ)
  Species: N.Neisseria meningitidis serogroup B (strain MC58)
  Insert size (bp): 735
  Mutation: Changed Proline 22 to Alanine
  Promoter: T7 Promoter
  Tag / fusion protein: N.meningitidis signal sequence (N terminal on insert); 10x Histidine Tag (C terminal on insert)
  Cloning method: Ligation Independent Cloning
  Sequencing primers: 5′ T7 Forward; 3′ T7 Reverse
Terms and licenses: Academic/Nonprofit Terms; Industry Terms: Not Available to Industry
How to cite: NmMetQ was a gift from Douglas Rees (Addgene plasmid # 172111 ; http://n2t.net/addgene:172111 ; RRID:Addgene_172111)
