[The description below was written by a language model from this plasmid's Addgene catalogue record and pLannotate feature annotations shown in this document.]
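Description:
NmMetQ is a bacterial expression plasmid built on the pET21b backbone for producing the methionine-binding protein MetQ from Neisseria meningitidis serogroup B (strain MC58) in E. coli. It replicates from a ColE1/pBR322-type origin with the adjacent bom and rop regions retained. The catalogue lists it as high copy, although rop normally moderates copy number. Selection is through the β-lactamase gene conferring ampicillin resistance. An f1 origin is also present, along with short tetracycline-resistance gene fragments that are non-functional remnants of the pBR322 lineage.

The MetQ coding sequence sits downstream of a T7 promoter, a lac operator and the strong T7 gene 10 ribosome binding site, and is followed by the T7 terminator. The plasmid also carries lacI under its own promoter. Transcription therefore depends on a host that supplies T7 RNA polymerase, and it is held in check by lac repressor until induction with IPTG or lactose. The insert keeps the native N. meningitidis signal sequence at its N terminus, carries a proline 22 to alanine substitution, and ends in a C-terminal 10x histidine tag for affinity purification. The automated annotation does not label the MetQ open reading frame itself, which falls in the unannotated gap between the RBS and the terminator. The short "capTEV" hit near the 3′ end probably corresponds to the histidine tag, while the "SET1" fragment just before the terminator is most likely backbone sequence rather than a real fusion partner.

The depositor sequence and the repository's sequencing result differ by only a few bases in length and show the same feature order. Retaining the signal sequence allows the protein to be exported and processed, consistent with the associated study of lipidated MetQ and its interaction with the ABC methionine transporter.
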