Features (pLannotate 1.2.2; 18 found; start..end, strand, type, name):
    486..1074    +  rep_origin     ori: high-copy-number ColE1/pMB1/pBR322/pUC origin of replication
   1260..1402    -  misc_feature   bom: basis of mobility region from pBR322
   1504..1695    -  CDS            rop: Rop protein, which maintains plasmids at low copy number; rop
   1712..2092    +  CDS            YPB1_ECOLX: Protein predicted: Swiss-Prot protein existence level 4. From Escherichia coli.
   2164..2455    -  CDS            TcR (fragment): tetracycline efflux protein; tet; confers resistance to tetracycline
   2470..2491    -  protein_bind   CAP binding site: CAP binding activates transcription in the presence of cAMP. E. coli catabolite activator protein
   2504..3586    -  CDS            lacI: lac repressor; lacI; The lac repressor binds to the lac operator to inhibit transcription in E. coli. This inhibition can be relieved by adding lactose or isopropyl-β-D-thiogalactopyranoside (IPTG).
   3587..3664    -  promoter       lacI promoter: lacI
   3672..3951    -  CDS            TcR (fragment): tetracycline efflux protein; tet; confers resistance to tetracycline
   3973..3991    +  promoter       T7 promoter: promoter for bacteriophage T7 RNA polymerase
   3992..4016    +  protein_bind   lac operator: The lac repressor binds to the lac operator to inhibit transcription in E. coli. This inhibition can be relieved by adding lactose or isopropyl-β-D-thiogalactopyranoside (IPTG). lac repressor encoded by lacI
   4031..4053    +  RBS            RBS: efficient ribosome binding site from bacteriophage T7 gene 10 (Olins and Rangwala, 1989)
   4927..4945    +  CDS            capTEV™ (fragment): composite tag for in vivo biotinylation, TEV protease cleavage, and 6xHis tagging
   4973..5022    +  CDS            SET1 (fragment): solubility-enhancement tag derived from T7 phage gene 10B
   5030..5077    +  terminator     T7 terminator: transcription terminator for bacteriophage T7 RNA polymerase
   5114..5569    +  rep_origin     f1 ori (sequence partly withheld): f1 bacteriophage origin of replication; arrow indicates direction of (+) strand synthesis
   5596..5700    +  promoter       AmpR promoter: bla
   5701..315     +  CDS            AmpR (across the origin): β-lactamase; bla; confers resistance to ampicillin, carbenicillin, and related antibiotics
>Addgene plasmid #172111 | NmMetQ | depositor full sequence | sequence record 333773 | NmMetQ sequence 6246 bps
GCAATGGCAACAACGTTGCGCAAACTATTAACTGGCGAACTACTTACTCTAGCTTCCCGGCAACAATTAA
TAGACTGGATGGAGGCGGATAAAGTTGCAGGACCACTTCTGCGCTCGGCCCTTCCGGCTGGCTGGTTTAT
TGCTGATAAATCTGGAGCCGGTGAGCGTGGGTCTCGCGGTATCATTGCAGCACTGGGGCCAGATGGTAAG
CCCTCCCGTATCGTAGTTATCTACACGACGGGGAGTCAGGCAACTATGGATGAACGAAATAGACAGATCG
CTGAGATAGGTGCCTCACTGATTAAGCATTGGTAACTGTCAGACCAAGTTTACTCATATATACTTTAGAT
TGATTTAAAACTTCATTTTTAATTTAAAAGGATCTAGGTGAAGATCCTTTTTGATAATCTCATGACCAAA
ATCCCTTAACGTGAGTTTTCGTTCCACTGAGCGTCAGACCCCGTAGAAAAGATCAAAGGATCTTCTTGAG
ATCCTTTTTTTCTGCGCGTAATCTGCTGCTTGCAAACAAAAAAACCACCGCTACCAGCGGTGGTTTGTTT
GCCGGATCAAGAGCTACCAACTCTTTTTCCGAAGGTAACTGGCTTCAGCAGAGCGCAGATACCAAATACT
GTCCTTCTAGTGTAGCCGTAGTTAGGCCACCACTTCAAGAACTCTGTAGCACCGCCTACATACCTCGCTC
TGCTAATCCTGTTACCAGTGGCTGCTGCCAGTGGCGATAAGTCGTGTCTTACCGGGTTGGACTCAAGACG
ATAGTTACCGGATAAGGCGCAGCGGTCGGGCTGAACGGGGGGTTCGTGCACACAGCCCAGCTTGGAGCGA
ACGACCTACACCGAACTGAGATACCTACAGCGTGAGCTATGAGAAAGCGCCACGCTTCCCGAAGGGAGAA
AGGCGGACAGGTATCCGGTAAGCGGCAGGGTCGGAACAGGAGAGCGCACGAGGGAGCTTCCAGGGGGAAA
CGCCTGGTATCTTTATAGTCCTGTCGGGTTTCGCCACCTCTGACTTGAGCGTCGATTTTTGTGATGCTCG
TCAGGGGGGCGGAGCCTATGGAAAAACGCCAGCAACGCGGCCTTTTTACGGTTCCTGGCCTTTTGCTGGC
CTTTTGCTCACATGTTCTTTCCTGCGTTATCCCCTGATTCTGTGGATAACCGTATTACCGCCTTTGAGTG
AGCTGATACCGCTCGCCGCAGCCGAACGACCGAGCGCAGCGAGTCAGTGAGCGAGGAAGCGGAAGAGCGC
CTGATGCGGTATTTTCTCCTTACGCATCTGTGCGGTATTTCACACCGCATATATGGTGCACTCTCAGTAC
AATCTGCTCTGATGCCGCATAGTTAAGCCAGTATACACTCCGCTATCGCTACGTGACTGGGTCATGGCTG
CGCCCCGACACCCGCCAACACCCGCTGACGCGCCCTGACGGGCTTGTCTGCTCCCGGCATCCGCTTACAG
ACAAGCTGTGACCGTCTCCGGGAGCTGCATGTGTCAGAGGTTTTCACCGTCATCACCGAAACGCGCGAGG
CAGCTGCGGTAAAGCTCATCAGCGTGGTCGTGAAGCGATTCACAGATGTCTGCCTGTTCATCCGCGTCCA
GCTCGTTGAGTTTCTCCAGAAGCGTTAATGTCTGGCTTCTGATAAAGCGGGCCATGTTAAGGGCGGTTTT
TTCCTGTTTGGTCACTGATGCCTCCGTGTAAGGGGGATTTCTGTTCATGGGGGTAATGATACCGATGAAA
CGAGAGAGGATGCTCACGATACGGGTTACTGATGATGAACATGCCCGGTTACTGGAACGTTGTGAGGGTA
AACAACTGGCGGTATGGATGCGGCGGGACCAGAGAAAAATCACTCAGGGTCAATGCCAGCGCTTCGTTAA
TACAGATGTAGGTGTTCCACAGGGTAGCCAGCAGCATCCTGCGATGCAGATCCGGAACATAATGGTGCAG
GGCGCTGACTTCCGCGTTTCCAGACTTTACGAAACACGGAAACCGAAGACCATTCATGTTGTTGCTCAGG
TCGCAGACGTTTTGCAGCAGCAGTCGCTTCACGTTCGCTCGCGTATCGGTGATTCATTCTGCTAACCAGT
AAGGCAACCCCGCCAGCCTAGCCGGGTCCTCAACGACAGGAGCACGATCATGCGCACCCGTGGGGCCGCC
ATGCCGGCGATAATGGCCTGCTTCTCGCCGAAACGTTTGGTGGCGGGACCAGTGACGAAGGCTTGAGCGA
GGGCGTGCAAGATTCCGAATACCGCAAGCGACAGGCCGATCATCGTCGCGCTCCAGCGAAAGCGGTCCTC
GCCGAAAATGACCCAGAGCGCTGCCGGCACCTGTCCTACGAGTTGCATGATAAAGAAGACAGTCATAAGT
GCGGCGACGATAGTCATGCCCCGCGCCCACCGGAAGGAGCTGACTGGGTTGAAGGCTCTCAAGGGCATCG
GTCGAGATCCCGGTGCCTAATGAGTGAGCTAACTTACATTAATTGCGTTGCGCTCACTGCCCGCTTTCCA
GTCGGGAAACCTGTCGTGCCAGCTGCATTAATGAATCGGCCAACGCGCGGGGAGAGGCGGTTTGCGTATT
GGGCGCCAGGGTGGTTTTTCTTTTCACCAGTGAGACGGGCAACAGCTGATTGCCCTTCACCGCCTGGCCC
TGAGAGAGTTGCAGCAAGCGGTCCACGCTGGTTTGCCCCAGCAGGCGAAAATCCTGTTTGATGGTGGTTA
ACGGCGGGATATAACATGAGCTGTCTTCGGTATCGTCGTATCCCACTACCGAGATATCCGCACCAACGCG
CAGCCCGGACTCGGTAATGGCGCGCATTGCGCCCAGCGCCATCTGATCGTTGGCAACCAGCATCGCAGTG
GGAACGATGCCCTCATTCAGCATTTGCATGGTTTGTTGAAAACCGGACATGGCACTCCAGTCGCCTTCCC
GTTCCGCTATCGGCTGAATTTGATTGCGAGTGAGATATTTATGCCAGCCAGCCAGACGCAGACGCGCCGA
GACAGAACTTAATGGGCCCGCTAACAGCGCGATTTGCTGGTGACCCAATGCGACCAGATGCTCCACGCCC
AGTCGCGTACCGTCTTCATGGGAGAAAATAATACTGTTGATGGGTGTCTGGTCAGAGACATCAAGAAATA
ACGCCGGAACATTAGTGCAGGCAGCTTCCACAGCAATGGCATCCTGGTCATCCAGCGGATAGTTAATGAT
CAGCCCACTGACGCGTTGCGCGAGAAGATTGTGCACCGCCGCTTTACAGGCTTCGACGCCGCTTCGTTCT
ACCATCGACACCACCACGCTGGCACCCAGTTGATCGGCGCGAGATTTAATCGCCGCGACAATTTGCGACG
GCGCGTGCAGGGCCAGACTGGAGGTGGCAACGCCAATCAGCAACGACTGTTTGCCCGCCAGTTGTTGTGC
CACGCGGTTGGGAATGTAATTCAGCTCCGCCATCGCCGCTTCCACTTTTTCCCGCGTTTTCGCAGAAACG
TGGCTGGCCTGGTTCACCACGCGGGAAACGGTCTGATAAGAGACACCGGCATACTCTGCGACATCGTATA
ACGTTACTGGTTTCACATTCACCACCCTGAATTGACTCTCTTCCGGGCGCTATCATGCCATACCGCGAAA
GGTTTTGCGCCATTCGATGGTGTCCGGGATCTCGACGCTCTCCCTTATGCGACTCCTGCATTAGGAAGCA
GCCCAGTAGTAGGTTGAGGCCGTTGAGCACCGCCGCCGCAAGGAATGGTGCATGCAAGGAGATGGCGCCC
AACAGTCCCCCGGCCACGGGGCCTGCCACCATACCCACGCCGAAACAAGCGCTCATGAGCCCGAAGTGGC
GAGCCCGATCTTCCCCATCGGTGATGTCGGCGATATAGGCGCCAGCAACCGCACCTGTGGCGCCGGTGAT
GCCGGCCACGATGCGTCCGGCGTAGAGGATCGAGATCTCGATCCCGCGAAATTAATACGACTCACTATAG
GGGAATTGTGAGCGGATAACAATTCCCCTCTAGAAATAATTTTGTTTAACTTTAAGAAGGAGATATACAT
ATGAAAACCTTCTTCAAAACCCTTTCCGCCGCCGCACTCGCGCTCATCCTCGCCGCCTGCGGCGGTCAAA
AAGATAGCGCGCCCGCCGCATCCGCTTCTGCCGCCGCCGACAACGGCGCGGCGAAAAAAGAAATCGTCTT
CGGCACGACCGTCGGCGACTTCGGCGATATGGTCAAAGAACAAATCCAAGCCGAGCTGGAGAAAAAAGGC
TACACCGTCAAACTGGTCGAGTTTACCGACTATGTGCGCCCGAATCTGGCATTGGCTGAGGGCGAGTTGG
ACATCAACGTCTTCCAACACAAACCCTATCTTGACGACTTCAAAAAAGAACACAATCTGGACATCACCGA
AGTCTTCCAAGTGCCGACCGCGCCTTTGGGACTGTACCCGGGCAAGCTGAAATCGCTGGAAGAAGTCAAA
GACGGCAGCACCGTATCCGCGCCCAACGACCCGTCCAACTTCGCCCGCGTCTTGGTGATGCTCGACGAAC
TGGGTTGGATCAAACTCAAAGACGGCATCAATCCGCTGACCGCATCCAAAGCGGACATTGCCGAAAACCT
GAAAAACATCAAAATCGTCGAGCTTGAAGCCGCGCAACTGCCGCGTAGCCGCGCCGACGTGGATTTTGCC
GTCGTCAACGGCAACTACGCCATAAGCAGCGGCATGAAGCTGACCGAAGCCCTGTTCCAAGAACCGAGCT
TTGCCTATGTCAACTGGTCTGCCGTCAAAACCGCCGACAAAGACAGCCAATGGCTTAAAGACGTAACCGA
GGCCTATAACTCCGACGCGTTCAAAGCCTACGCGCACAAACGCTTCGAGGGCTACAAATCCCCTGCCGCA
TGGAATGAAGGCGCAGCCAAACTCGAGCATCATCATCATCATCATCATCATCATCACTGACTCGAGGATC
CGGCTGCTAACAAAGCCCGAAAGGAAGCTGAGTTGGCTGCTGCCACCGCTGAGCAATAACTAGCATAACC
CCTTGGGGCCTCTAAACGGGTCTTGAGGGGTTTTTTGCTGAAAGGAGGAACTATATCCGGATTGGCGAAT
GGG
[124 nt withheld, positions 5114-5237]
C
[91 nt withheld, positions 5239-5329]
A
[49 nt withheld, positions 5331-5379]
CCTTTGACGTTGGAGTCCACGTTCTTT
[37 nt withheld, positions 5407-5443]
ACCCTATCTCGGTCTATTCTTTTGATTTATAAGGGATTTTGCCGATTTCGGCCTATTGGTTAAAAAATGA
GCTGATTTAACAAAAATTTAACGCGAATTTTAACAAAATATTAACGTTTACAATTTCAGGTGGCACTTTT
CGGGGAAATGTGCGCGGAACCCCTATTTGTTTATTTTTCTAAATACATTCAAATATGTATCCGCTCATGA
GACAATAACCCTGATAAATGCTTCAATAATATTGAAAAAGGAAGAGTATGAGTATTCAACATTTCCGTGT
CGCCCTTATTCCCTTTTTTGCGGCATTTTGCCTTCCTGTTTTTGCTCACCCAGAAACGCTGGTGAAAGTA
AAAGATGCTGAAGATCAGTTGGGTGCACGAGTGGGTTACATCGAACTGGATCTCAACAGCGGTAAGATCC
TTGAGAGTTTTCGCCCCGAAGAACGTTTTCCAATGATGAGCACTTTTAAAGTTCTGCTATGTGGCGCGGT
ATTATCCCGTATTGACGCCGGGCAAGAGCAACTCGGTCGCCGCATACACTATTCTCAGAATGACTTGGTT
GAGTACTCACCAGTCACAGAAAAGCATCTTACGGATGGCATGACAGTAAGAGAATTATGCAGTGCTGCCA
TAACCATGAGTGATAACACTGCGGCCAACTTACTTCTGACAACGATCGGAGGACCGAAGGAGCTAACCGC
TTTTTTGCACAACATGGGGGATCATGTAACTCGCCTTGATCGTTGGGAACCGGAGCTGAATGAAGCCATA
CCAAACGACGAGCGTGACACCACGATGCCTGCA
