Features (pLannotate 1.2.2; 18 found; start..end, strand, type, name):
    978..1055    -  promoter       lacI promoter: lacI
   1063..1342    -  CDS            TcR (fragment): tetracycline efflux protein; tet; confers resistance to tetracycline
   1364..1382    +  promoter       T7 promoter: promoter for bacteriophage T7 RNA polymerase
   1383..1407    +  protein_bind   lac operator: The lac repressor binds to the lac operator to inhibit transcription in E. coli. This inhibition can be relieved by adding lactose or isopropyl-β-D-thiogalactopyranoside (IPTG). lac repressor encoded by lacI
   1422..1444    +  RBS            RBS: efficient ribosome binding site from bacteriophage T7 gene 10 (Olins and Rangwala, 1989)
   2318..2336    +  CDS            capTEV™ (fragment): composite tag for in vivo biotinylation, TEV protease cleavage, and 6xHis tagging
   2364..2413    +  CDS            SET1 (fragment): solubility-enhancement tag derived from T7 phage gene 10B
   2421..2468    +  terminator     T7 terminator: transcription terminator for bacteriophage T7 RNA polymerase
   2505..2933    +  rep_origin     f1 ori (sequence partly withheld): f1 bacteriophage origin of replication; arrow indicates direction of (+) strand synthesis
   2986..3090    +  promoter       AmpR promoter: bla
   3091..3951    +  CDS            AmpR: β-lactamase; bla; confers resistance to ampicillin, carbenicillin, and related antibiotics
   4122..4710    +  rep_origin     ori: high-copy-number ColE1/pMB1/pBR322/pUC origin of replication
   4896..5035    -  misc_feature   bom: basis of mobility region from pBR322
   5137..5328    -  CDS            rop: Rop protein, which maintains plasmids at low copy number; rop
   5345..5725    +  CDS            YPB1_ECOLX: Protein predicted: Swiss-Prot protein existence level 4. From Escherichia coli.
   5797..6088    -  CDS            TcR (fragment): tetracycline efflux protein; tet; confers resistance to tetracycline
   6103..6124    -  protein_bind   CAP binding site: CAP binding activates transcription in the presence of cAMP. E. coli catabolite activator protein
   6137..977     -  CDS            lacI (across the origin): lac repressor; lacI; The lac repressor binds to the lac operator to inhibit transcription in E. coli. This inhibition can be relieved by adding lactose or isopropyl-β-D-thiogalactopyranoside (IPTG).
>Addgene plasmid #172111 | NmMetQ | addgene full sequence | sequence record 344824 | Addgene NGS Result
CTTTTCACCAGTGAGACGGGCAACAGCTGATTGCCCTTCACCGCCTGGCCCTGAGAGAGTTGCAGCAAGC
GGTCCACGCTGGTTTGCCCCAGCAGGCGAAAATCCTGTTTGATGGTGGTTAACGGCGGGATATAACATGA
GCTGTCTTCGGTATCGTCGTATCCCACTACCGAGATATCCGCACCAACGCGCAGCCCGGACTCGGTAATG
GCGCGCATTGCGCCCAGCGCCATCTGATCGTTGGCAACCAGCATCGCAGTGGGAACGATGCCCTCATTCA
GCATTTGCATGGTTTGTTGAAAACCGGACATGGCACTCCAGTCGCCTTCCCGTTCCGCTATCGGCTGAAT
TTGATTGCGAGTGAGATATTTATGCCAGCCAGCCAGACGCAGACGCGCCGAGACAGAACTTAATGGGCCC
GCTAACAGCGCGATTTGCTGGTGACCCAATGCGACCAGATGCTCCACGCCCAGTCGCGTACCGTCTTCAT
GGGAGAAAATAATACTGTTGATGGGTGTCTGGTCAGAGACATCAAGAAATAACGCCGGAACATTAGTGCA
GGCAGCTTCCACAGCAATGGCATCCTGGTCATCCAGCGGATAGTTAATGATCAGCCCACTGACGCGTTGC
GCGAGAAGATTGTGCACCGCCGCTTTACAGGCTTCGACGCCGCTTCGTTCTACCATCGACACCACCACGC
TGGCACCCAGTTGATCGGCGCGAGATTTAATCGCCGCGACAATTTGCGACGGCGCGTGCAGGGCCAGACT
GGAGGTGGCAACGCCAATCAGCAACGACTGTTTGCCCGCCAGTTGTTGTGCCACGCGGTTGGGAATGTAA
TTCAGCTCCGCCATCGCCGCTTCCACTTTTTCCCGCGTTTTCGCAGAAACGTGGCTGGCCTGGTTCACCA
CGCGGGAAACGGTCTGATAAGAGACACCGGCATACTCTGCGACATCGTATAACGTTACTGGTTTCACATT
CACCACCCTGAATTGACTCTCTTCCGGGCGCTATCATGCCATACCGCGAAAGGTTTTGCGCCATTCGATG
GTGTCCGGGATCTCGACGCTCTCCCTTATGCGACTCCTGCATTAGGAAGCAGCCCAGTAGTAGGTTGAGG
CCGTTGAGCACCGCCGCCGCAAGGAATGGTGCATGCAAGGAGATGGCGCCCAACAGTCCCCCGGCCACGG
GGCCTGCCACCATACCCACGCCGAAACAAGCGCTCATGAGCCCGAAGTGGCGAGCCCGATCTTCCCCATC
GGTGATGTCGGCGATATAGGCGCCAGCAACCGCACCTGTGGCGCCGGTGATGCCGGCCACGATGCGTCCG
GCGTAGAGGATCGAGATCTCGATCCCGCGAAATTAATACGACTCACTATAGGGGAATTGTGAGCGGATAA
CAATTCCCCTCTAGAAATAATTTTGTTTAACTTTAAGAAGGAGATATACATATGAAAACCTTCTTCAAAA
CCCTTTCCGCCGCCGCACTCGCGCTCATCCTCGCCGCCTGCGGCGGTCAAAAAGATAGCGCGCCCGCCGC
ATCCGCTTCTGCCGCCGCCGACAACGGCGCGGCGAAAAAAGAAATCGTCTTCGGCACGACCGTCGGCGAC
TTCGGCGATATGGTCAAAGAACAAATCCAACCCGAGCTGGAGAAAAAAGGCTACACCGTCAAACTGGTCG
AGTTTACCGACTATGTGCGCCCGAATCTGGCATTGGCTGAGGGCGAGTTGGACATCAACGTCTTCCAACA
CAAACCCTATCTTGACGACTTCAAAAAAGAACACAATCTGGACATCACCGAAGTCTTCCAAGTGCCGACC
GCGCCTTTGGGACTGTACCCGGGCAAGCTGAAATCGCTGGAAGAAGTCAAAGACGGCAGCACCGTATCCG
CGCCCAACGACCCGTCCAACTTCGCCCGCGTCTTGGTGATGCTCGACGAACTGGGTTGGATCAAACTCAA
AGACGGCATCAATCCGCTGACCGCATCCAAAGCGGACATTGCCGAAAACCTGAAAAACATCAAAATCGTC
GAGCTTGAAGCCGCGCAACTGCCGCGTAGCCGCGCCGACGTGGATTTTGCCGTCGTCAACGGCAACTACG
CCATAAGCAGCGGCATGAAGCTGACCGAAGCCCTGTTCCAAGAACCGAGCTTTGCCTATGTCAACTGGTC
TGCCGTCAAAACCGCCGACAAAGACAGCCAATGGCTTAAAGACGTAACCGAGGCCTATAACTCCGACGCG
TTCAAAGCCTACGCGCACAAACGCTTCGAGGGCTACAAATCCCCTGCCGCATGGAATGAAGGCGCAGCCA
AACTCGAGCATCATCATCATCATCATCATCATCATCACTGACTCGAGGATCCGGCTGCTAACAAAGCCCG
AAAGGAAGCTGAGTTGGCTGCTGCCACCGCTGAGCAATAACTAGCATAACCCCTTGGGGCCTCTAAACGG
GTCTTGAGGGGTTTTTTGCTGAAAGGAGGAACTATATCCGGATTGGCGAATGGG
[124 nt withheld, positions 2505-2628]
C
[91 nt withheld, positions 2630-2720]
A
[49 nt withheld, positions 2722-2770]
CCTTTGACGTTGGAGTCCACGTTCTTT
[37 nt withheld, positions 2798-2834]
ACCCTATCTCGGTCTATTCTTTTGATTTATAAGGGATTTTGCCGATTTCGGCCTATTGGTTAAAAAATGA
GCTGATTTAACAAAAATTTAACGCGAATTTTAACAAAATATTAACGCTTACAATTTAGGTGGCACTTTTC
GGGGAAATGTGCGCGGAACCCCTATTTGTTTATTTTTCTAAATACATTCAAATATGTATCCGCTCATGAG
ACAATAACCCTGATAAATGCTTCAATAATATTGAAAAAGGAAGAGTATGAGTATTCAACATTTCCGTGTC
GCCCTTATTCCCTTTTTTGCGGCATTTTGCCTTCCTGTTTTTGCTCACCCAGAAACGCTGGTGAAAGTAA
AAGATGCTGAAGATCAGTTGGGTGCACGAGTGGGTTACATCGAACTGGATCTCAACAGCGGTAAGATCCT
TGAGAGTTTTCGCCCCGAAGAACGTTTTCCAATGATGAGCACTTTTAAAGTTCTGCTATGTGGCGCGGTA
TTATCCCGTATTGACGCCGGGCAAGAGCAACTCGGTCGCCGCATACACTATTCTCAGAATGACTTGGTTG
AGTACTCACCAGTCACAGAAAAGCATCTTACGGATGGCATGACAGTAAGAGAATTATGCAGTGCTGCCAT
AACCATGAGTGATAACACTGCGGCCAACTTACTTCTGACAACGATCGGAGGACCGAAGGAGCTAACCGCT
TTTTTGCACAACATGGGGGATCATGTAACTCGCCTTGATCGTTGGGAACCGGAGCTGAATGAAGCCATAC
CAAACGACGAGCGTGACACCACGATGCCTGCAGCAATGGCAACAACGTTGCGCAAACTATTAACTGGCGA
ACTACTTACTCTAGCTTCCCGGCAACAATTAATAGACTGGATGGAGGCGGATAAAGTTGCAGGACCACTT
CTGCGCTCGGCCCTTCCGGCTGGCTGGTTTATTGCTGATAAATCTGGAGCCGGTGAGCGTGGGTCTCGCG
GTATCATTGCAGCACTGGGGCCAGATGGTAAGCCCTCCCGTATCGTAGTTATCTACACGACGGGGAGTCA
GGCAACTATGGATGAACGAAATAGACAGATCGCTGAGATAGGTGCCTCACTGATTAAGCATTGGTAACTG
TCAGACCAAGTTTACTCATATATACTTTAGATTGATTTAAAACTTCATTTTTAATTTAAAAGGATCTAGG
TGAAGATCCTTTTTGATAATCTCATGACCAAAATCCCTTAACGTGAGTTTTCGTTCCACTGAGCGTCAGA
CCCCGTAGAAAAGATCAAAGGATCTTCTTGAGATCCTTTTTTTCTGCGCGTAATCTGCTGCTTGCAAACA
AAAAAACCACCGCTACCAGCGGTGGTTTGTTTGCCGGATCAAGAGCTACCAACTCTTTTTCCGAAGGTAA
CTGGCTTCAGCAGAGCGCAGATACCAAATACTGTCCTTCTAGTGTAGCCGTAGTTAGGCCACCACTTCAA
GAACTCTGTAGCACCGCCTACATACCTCGCTCTGCTAATCCTGTTACCAGTGGCTGCTGCCAGTGGCGAT
AAGTCGTGTCTTACCGGGTTGGACTCAAGACGATAGTTACCGGATAAGGCGCAGCGGTCGGGCTGAACGG
GGGGTTCGTGCACACAGCCCAGCTTGGAGCGAACGACCTACACCGAACTGAGATACCTACAGCGTGAGCT
ATGAGAAAGCGCCACGCTTCCCGAAGGGAGAAAGGCGGACAGGTATCCGGTAAGCGGCAGGGTCGGAACA
GGAGAGCGCACGAGGGAGCTTCCAGGGGGAAACGCCTGGTATCTTTATAGTCCTGTCGGGTTTCGCCACC
TCTGACTTGAGCGTCGATTTTTGTGATGCTCGTCAGGGGGGCGGAGCCTATGGAAAAACGCCAGCAACGC
GGCCTTTTTACGGTTCCTGGCCTTTTGCTGGCCTTTTGCTCACATGTTCTTTCCTGCGTTATCCCCTGAT
TCTGTGGATAACCGTATTACCGCCTTTGAGTGAGCTGATACCGCTCGCCGCAGCCGAACGACCGAGCGCA
GCGAGTCAGTGAGCGAGGAAGCGGAAGAGCGCCTGATGCGGTATTTTCTCCTTACGCATCTGTGCGGTAT
TTCACACCGCAATGGTGCACTCTCAGTACAATCTGCTCTGATGCCGCATAGTTAAGCCAGTATACACTCC
GCTATCGCTACGTGACTGGGTCATGGCTGCGCCCCGACACCCGCCAACACCCGCTGACGCGCCCTGACGG
GCTTGTCTGCTCCCGGCATCCGCTTACAGACAAGCTGTGACCGTCTCCGGGAGCTGCATGTGTCAGAGGT
TTTCACCGTCATCACCGAAACGCGCGAGGCAGCTGCGGTAAAGCTCATCAGCGTGGTCGTGAAGCGATTC
ACAGATGTCTGCCTGTTCATCCGCGTCCAGCTCGTTGAGTTTCTCCAGAAGCGTTAATGTCTGGCTTCTG
ATAAAGCGGGCCATGTTAAGGGCGGTTTTTTCCTGTTTGGTCACTGATGCCTCCGTGTAAGGGGGATTTC
TGTTCATGGGGGTAATGATACCGATGAAACGAGAGAGGATGCTCACGATACGGGTTACTGATGATGAACA
TGCCCGGTTACTGGAACGTTGTGAGGGTAAACAACTGGCGGTATGGATGCGGCGGGACCAGAGAAAAATC
ACTCAGGGTCAATGCCAGCGCTTCGTTAATACAGATGTAGGTGTTCCACAGGGTAGCCAGCAGCATCCTG
CGATGCAGATCCGGAACATAATGGTGCAGGGCGCTGACTTCCGCGTTTCCAGACTTTACGAAACACGGAA
ACCGAAGACCATTCATGTTGTTGCTCAGGTCGCAGACGTTTTGCAGCAGCAGTCGCTTCACGTTCGCTCG
CGTATCGGTGATTCATTCTGCTAACCAGTAAGGCAACCCCGCCAGCCTAGCCGGGTCCTCAACGACAGGA
GCACGATCATGCGCACCCGTGGGGCCGCCATGCCGGCGATAATGGCCTGCTTCTCGCCGAAACGTTTGGT
GGCGGGACCAGTGACGAAGGCTTGAGCGAGGGCGTGCAAGATTCCGAATACCGCAAGCGACAGGCCGATC
ATCGTCGCGCTCCAGCGAAAGCGGTCCTCGCCGAAAATGACCCAGAGCGCTGCCGGCACCTGTCCTACGA
GTTGCATGATAAAGAAGACAGTCATAAGTGCGGCGACGATAGTCATGCCCCGCGCCCACCGGAAGGAGCT
GACTGGGTTGAAGGCTCTCAAGGGCATCGGTCGAGATCCCGGTGCCTAATGAGTGAGCTAACTTACATTA
ATTGCGTTGCGCTCACTGCCCGCTTTCCAGTCGGGAAACCTGTCGTGCCAGCTGCATTAATGAATCGGCC
AACGCGCGGGGAGAGGCGGTTTGCGTATTGGGCGCCAGGGTGGTTTTT
